[The description below was written by a language model from this plasmid's Addgene catalogue record and pLannotate feature annotations shown in this document.]
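Description:
pHH0103 WWP2 WW domain #2 is a bacterial expression plasmid of about 6.9 kb that produces the second WW domain of the human E3 ubiquitin ligase WWP2 as a GST fusion in E. coli. The 183 bp insert, codon-optimized for bacteria, was cloned between SfiI and NotI sites of the pHH0103 backbone. Transcription is driven by the hybrid tac promoter followed by a lac operator. The plasmid also carries lacI under the lacIq promoter, so expression is repressed until induced with IPTG. The feature table shows a 6xHis tag just upstream of the Schistosoma japonicum GST coding sequence, so the fusion partner appears to be His-GST at the N terminus. The depositor notes a linker between GST and the domain that contains a TEV protease-type recognition motif, which would allow removal of the tag. An fd phage terminator lies downstream of the insert.

The automated annotation labels the insert region as a fragment of SAV1 (WW45). This most likely reflects sequence similarity among WW domains rather than a different insert, since the catalogue entry and depositor comments identify it as WWP2. The backbone carries a ColE1/pBR322-type origin with a bom site and interrupted rop fragments, an f1 origin for single-stranded DNA production, and AmpR for ampicillin selection. The copy number is recorded as unknown. Fragments of M13 gene III, the tetracycline resistance gene and the tet promoter are also present. They sit beyond the terminator, appear to be remnants of a phage-display phagemid ancestry, and are not expected to be part of the expressed product. The construct is suited to purifying an isolated WW domain by affinity capture, for example for studying its binding to proline-rich peptide ligands, though the record states only bacterial expression as the purpose.
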