Addgene plasmid #104213: pHH0103 WWP2 WW domain #2
Purpose: Bacterial expression of WW domain #2 from WWP2
Depositing lab: Sachdev Sidhu & Marius Sudol. Depositing organization: National University of Singapore.
Backbone
  Vector backbone: pHH0103
  Vector type: Bacterial Expression
Growth in bacteria
  Bacterial resistance: Ampicillin, 100 μg/mL
  Growth temperature: 37°C
  Growth strain: DH5alpha
  Copy number: Unknown
Gene/Insert
  Gene/Insert name: WWP2 WW domain #2
  Species: H. sapiens (human)
  Insert size (bp): 183
  Mutation: codon optimized for expression in bacteria
  Entrez Gene: WWP2 (a.k.a. AIP2, WWp2-like)
  Promoter: tac
  Tag / fusion protein: GST (N terminal on backbone)
  Cloning method: Restriction Enzyme; 5′ cloning site SfiI (unknown if destroyed); 3′ cloning site NotI (unknown if destroyed)
  Sequencing primers: 5′ pGEX-5'
Terms and licenses: Academic/Nonprofit Terms; Industry Terms: Not Available to Industry
Depositor comments: Amino acid sequence: Linker - ENLYFQGRRASV(gagctc) and WW domain - WERPLPPGWEKRTDPRGRFYYVDHNTRTTTWQRPTAEYV
How to cite: pHH0103 WWP2 WW domain #2 was a gift from Sachdev Sidhu & Marius Sudol (Addgene plasmid # 104213 ; http://n2t.net/addgene:104213 ; RRID:Addgene_104213)
