Features (pLannotate 1.2.2; 21 found; start..end, strand, type, name):
      1..29      +  promoter       tac promoter: strong E. coli promoter; hybrid between the trp and lac UV5 promoters
     37..53      +  protein_bind   lac operator: The lac repressor binds to the lac operator to inhibit transcription in E. coli. This inhibition can be relieved by adding lactose or isopropyl-β-D-thiogalactopyranoside (IPTG). lac repressor encoded by lacI
    138..155     +  CDS            6xHis: 6xHis affinity tag
    171..824     +  CDS            GST26_SCHJA: Experimental evidence at protein level: Swiss-Prot protein existence level 1. GST isoenzymes appear to play a central role in the parasite detoxification system. Other functions are also suspected including a role in increasing the solubility of haematin in the parasite gut. From Schistosoma japonicum (Blood fluke).
    957..1049    +  CDS            SAV1 (fragment): SAV1_HUMAN - Also known as WW45. Experimental evidence at protein level: Swiss-Prot protein existence level 1. Regulator of STK3/MST2 and STK4/MST1 in the Hippo signaling pathway which plays a pivotal role in organ size control and tumor suppression by restricting proliferation and promoting apoptosis. The core of this pathway is composed of a kinase cascade wherein STK3/MST2 and STK4/MST1, in complex with its regulatory protein SAV1, phosphorylates and activates LATS1/2 in complex with its regulatory protein MOB1, which in turn phosphorylates and inactivates YAP1 oncoprotein and WWTR1/TAZ. Ph
   1083..1130    +  terminator     fd terminator (sequence withheld): central terminator from bacteriophage fd (Otsuka and Kunisawa, 1982)
   1135..1347    +  CDS            M13 gene III (fragment) (sequence partly withheld): pIII; III; minor coat protein
   1362..1832    +  CDS            M13 gene III (fragment) (sequence partly withheld): pIII; III; minor coat protein
   1854..1924    +  CDS            TcR (fragment): tetracycline efflux protein; tet; confers resistance to tetracycline
   2166..2546    -  CDS            YPB1_ECOLX: Protein predicted: Swiss-Prot protein existence level 4. From Escherichia coli.
   2563..2714    +  CDS            rop (fragment): Rop protein, which maintains plasmids at low copy number; rop
   2750..3178    -  rep_origin     f1 ori (sequence partly withheld): f1 bacteriophage origin of replication; arrow indicates direction of (+) strand synthesis
   3187..3226    +  CDS            rop (fragment): Rop protein, which maintains plasmids at low copy number; rop
   3328..3468    +  misc_feature   bom: basis of mobility region from pBR322
   3654..4241    -  rep_origin     ori: high-copy-number ColE1/pMB1/pBR322/pUC origin of replication
   4412..5272    -  CDS            AmpR: β-lactamase; bla; confers resistance to ampicillin, carbenicillin, and related antibiotics
   5273..5377    -  promoter       AmpR promoter: bla
   5486..5563    +  promoter       lacIq promoter: lacI (mutant); In the lacIq allele, a single base change in the promoter boosts expression of the lacI gene about 10-fold.
   5564..6646    +  CDS            lacI: lac repressor; lacI; The lac repressor binds to the lac operator to inhibit transcription in E. coli. This inhibition can be relieved by adding lactose or isopropyl-β-D-thiogalactopyranoside (IPTG).
   6659..6680    +  protein_bind   CAP binding site: CAP binding activates transcription in the presence of cAMP. E. coli catabolite activator protein
   6699..6716    +  promoter       tet promoter (fragment): E. coli promoter for tetracycline efflux protein gene
>Addgene plasmid #104213 | pHH0103 WWP2 WW domain #2 | addgene full sequence | sequence record 204203 | Addgene NGS Result
TTGACAATTAATCATCGGCTCGTATAATGTGTGGAATTGTGAGCGGATAACAATTTCACACAGGAAACAG
CCAGTCCGTTTAGGTGTTTTCACGAGCACTTCACCAACAAGGACCATAGATTATGAAAATCGAAGAACAC
CATCACCATCACCATTCCAGCGGTAAGCTTATGTCCCCTATACTAGGTTATTGGAAAATTAAGGGCCTTG
TGCAACCCACTCGACTTCTTTTGGAATATCTTGAAGAAAAATATGAAGAGCATTTGTATGAGCGCGATGA
AGGTGATAAATGGCGAAACAAAAAGTTTGAATTGGGTTTGGAGTTTCCCAATCTTCCTTATTATATTGAT
GGTGATGTTAAATTAACACAGTCTATGGCCATCATACGTTATATAGCTGACAAGCACAACATGTTGGGTG
GTTGTCCAAAAGAGCGTGCAGAGATTTCAATGCTTGAAGGAGCGGTTTTGGATATTAGATACGGTGTTTC
GAGAATTGCATATAGTAAAGACTTTGAAACTCTCAAAGTTGATTTTCTTAGCAAGCTACCTGAAATGCTG
AAAATGTTCGAAGATCGTTTATGTCATAAAACATATTTAAATGGTGATCATGTAACCCATCCTGACTTCA
TGTTGTATGACGCTCTTGATGTTGTTTTATACATGGACCCAATGTGCCTGGATGCGTTCCCAAAATTAGT
TTGTTTTAAAAAACGTATTGAAGCTATCCCACAAATTGATAAGTACTTGAAATCCAGCAAGTATATAGCA
TGGCCTTTGCAGGGCTGGCAAGCCACGTTTGGTGGTGGCGACCATCCTCCAAAATCGGATCTGGAAGTTC
TGTTCCAGGGGCCCCTGTCCAGCGGTCTGGTTCCGCGTGGTTCCGGTACCGCGGCCCAGCCGGCCGAAAA
TCTGTACTTCCAAGGTCGTCGTGCCTCTGTGGAGCTCTGGGAACGTCCGCTGCCGCCGGGTTGGGAAAAA
CGCACCGATCCGCGTGGTCGCTTCTACTATGTCGATCATAACACCCGCACCACCACCTGGCAGCGTCCGA
CGGCGGAATATGTGTAGGCGGCCGCATA
[142 nt withheld, positions 1079-1220]
C
[98 nt withheld, positions 1222-1319]
AGTTTGTACTGGTGACGAAACTCAGTGTCTAGCTAGAGTGGC
[149 nt withheld, positions 1362-1510]
T
[41 nt withheld, positions 1512-1552]
T
[62 nt withheld, positions 1554-1615]
A
[35 nt withheld, positions 1617-1651]
CCTCCCTCAATCGGTTGAATGTCGCCCTTTTGTCTTTGGCGCTGGTAAACCATATGAA
[86 nt withheld, positions 1710-1795]
T
[54 nt withheld, positions 1797-1850]
CTAGCGCCGCCCTATACCTTGTCTGCCTCCCCGCGTTGCGTCGCGGTGCATGGAGCCGGGCCACCTCGAC
CTGAATGGAAGCCGGCGGCACCTCGCTAACGGATTCACCACTCCAAGAATTGGAGCCAATCAATTCTTGC
GGAGAACTGTGAATGCGCAAACCAACCCTTGGCAGAACATATCCATCGCGTCCGCCATCTCCAGCAGCCG
CACGCGGCGCATCTCGGGCAGCGTTGGGTCCTGGCCACGGGTGCGCATGATCGTGCTCCTGTCGTTGAGG
ACCCGGCTAGGCTGGCGGGGTTGCCTTACTGGTTAGCAGAATGAATCACCGATACGCGAGCGAACGTGAA
GCGACTGCTGCTGCAAAACGTCTGCGACCTGAGCAACAACATGAATGGTCTTCGGTTTCCGTGTTTCGTA
AAGTCTGGAAACGCGGAAGTCAGCGCCCTGCACCATTATGTTCCGGATCTGCATCGCAGGATGCTGCTGG
CTACCCTGTGGAACACCTACATCTGTATTAACGAAGCGCTGGCATTGACCCTGAGTGATTTTTCTCTGGT
CCCGCCGCATCCATACCGCCAGTTGTTTACCCTCACAACGTTCCAGTAACCGGGCATGTTCATCATCAGT
AACCCGTATCGTGAGCATCCTCTCTCGTTTCATCGGTATCATTACCCCCATGAACAGAAATCCCCCTTAC
ACGGAGGCATCAGTGACCAAACAGGAAAAAACCGCCCTTAACATGGCCCGCTTTATCAGAAGCCAGACAT
TAACGCTTCTGGAGAAACTCAACGAGCTGGACGCGGATGAACAGGCAGACATCTGTGAATCGCTTCACGA
CCACGCTGATGAGCTTTACCGCAGGATCCGCGAAATTGTAAGCGTTAATATTTTGTTAAAATTCGCGTTA
AATTTTTGTTAAATCAGCTCATTTTTTAACCAATAGGCCGAAATCGGCAAAATCCCTTATAAATCAAAAG
AATAGACCGAGATAGGGT
[37 nt withheld, positions 2849-2885]
AAAGAACGTGGACTCCAACGTCAAAGG
[49 nt withheld, positions 2913-2961]
T
[91 nt withheld, positions 2963-3053]
G
[124 nt withheld, positions 3055-3178]
CGCGGATCCTGCCTCGCGCGTTTCGGTGATGACGGTGAAAACCTCTGACACATGCAGCTCCCGGAGACGG
TCACAGCTTGTCTGTAAGCGGATGCCGGGAGCAGACAAGCCCGTCAGGGCGCGTCAGCGGGTGTTGGCGG
GTGTCGGGGCGCAGCCATGACCCAGTCACGTAGCGATAGCGGAGTGTATACTGGCTTAACTATGCGGCAT
CAGAGCAGATTGTACTGAGAGTGCACCATATGCGGTGTGAAATACCGCACAGATGCGTAAGGAGAAAATA
CCGCATCAGGCGCTCTTCCGCTTCCTCGCTCACTGACTCGCTGCGCTCGGTCGTTCGGCTGCGGCGAGCG
GTATCAGCTCACTCAAAGGCGGTAATACGGTTATCCACAGAATCAGGGGATAACGCAGGAAAGAACATGT
GAGCAAAAGGCCAGCAAAAGGCCAGGAACCGTAAAAAGGCCGCGTTGCTGGCGTTTTTCCATAGGCTCCG
CCCCCCTGACGAGCATCACAAAAATCGACGCTCAAGTCAGAGGTGGCGAAACCCGACAGGACTATAAAGA
TACCAGGGTTTCCCCCTGGAAGCTCCCTCGTGCGCTCTCCTGTTCCGACCCTGCCGCTTACCGGATACCT
GTCCGCCTTTCTCCCTTCGGGAAGCGTGGCGCTTTCTCATAGCTCACGCTGTAGGTATCTCAGTTCGGTG
TAGGTCGTTCGCTCCAAGCTGGGCTGTGTGCACGAACCCCCCGTTCAGCCCGACCGCTGCGCCTTATCCG
GTAACTATCGTCTTGAGTCCAACCCGGTAAGACACGACTTATCGCCACTGGCAGCAGCCACTGGTAACAG
GATTAGCAGAGCGAGGTATGTAGGCGGTGCTACAGAGTTCTTGAAGTGGTGGCCTAACTACGGCTACACT
AGAAGGACAGTATTTGGTATCTGCGCTCTGCTGAAGCCAGTTACCTTCGGAAAAAGAGTTGGTAGCTCTT
GATCCGGCAAACAAACCACCGCTGGTAGCGGTGGTTTTTTTGTTTGCAAGCAGCAGATTACGCGCAGAAA
AAAAGGATCTCAAGAAGATCCTTTGATCTTTTCTACGGGGTCTGACGCTCAGTGGAACGAAAACTCACGT
TAAGGGATTTTGGTCATGAGATTATCAAAAAGGATCTTCACCTAGATCCTTTTAAATTAAAAATGAAGTT
TTAAATCAATCTAAAGTATATATGAGTAAACTTGGTCTGACAGTTACCAATGCTTAATCAGTGAGGCACC
TATCTCAGCGATCTGTCTATTTCGTTCATCCATAGTTGCCTGACTCCCCGTCGTGTAGATAACTACGATA
CGGGAGGGCTTACCATCTGGCCCCAGTGCTGCAATGATACCGCGAGACCCACGCTCACCGGCTCCAGATT
TATCAGCAATAAACCAGCCAGCCGGAAGGGCCGAGCGCAGAAGTGGTCCTGCAACTTTATCCGCCTCCAT
CCAGTCTATTAATTGTTGCCGGGAAGCTAGAGTAAGTAGTTCGCCAGTTAATAGTTTGCGCAACGTTGTT
GCCATTGCTGCAGGCATCGTGGTGTCACGCTCGTCGTTTGGTATGGCTTCATTCAGCTCCGGTTCCCAAC
GATCAAGGCGAGTTACATGATCCCCCATGTTGTGCAAAAAAGCGGTTAGCTCCTTCGGTCCTCCGATCGT
TGTCAGAAGTAAGTTGGCCGCAGTGTTATCACTCATGGTTATGGCAGCACTGCATAATTCTCTTACTGTC
ATGCCATCCGTAAGATGCTTTTCTGTGACTGGTGAGTACTCAACCAAGTCATTCTGAGAATAGTGTATGC
GGCGACCGAGTTGCTCTTGCCCGGCGTCAACACGGGATAATACCGCGCCACATAGCAGAACTTTAAAAGT
GCTCATCATTGGAAAACGTTCTTCGGGGCGAAAACTCTCAAGGATCTTACCGCTGTTGAGATCCAGTTCG
ATGTAACCCACTCGTGCACCCAACTGATCTTCAGCATCTTTTACTTTCACCAGCGTTTCTGGGTGAGCAA
AAACAGGAAGGCAAAATGCCGCAAAAAAGGGAATAAGGGCGACACGGAAATGTTGAATACTCATACTCTT
CCTTTTTCAATATTATTGAAGCATTTATCAGGGTTATTGTCTCATGAGCGGATACATATTTGAATGTATT
TAGAAAAATAAACAAATAGGGGTTCCGCGCACATTTCCCCGAAAAGTGCCACCTGACGTCTAAGAAACCA
TTATTATCATGACATTAACCTATAAAAATAGGCGTATCACGAGGCCCTTTCGTCTTCAAGAATTCCCGAC
ACCATCGAATGGTGCAAAACCTTTCGCGGTATGGCATGATAGCGCCCGGAAGAGAGTCAATTCAGGGTGG
TGAATGTGAAACCAGTAACGTTATACGATGTCGCAGAGTATGCCGGTGTCTCTTATCAGACCGTTTCCCG
CGTGGTGAACCAGGCCAGCCACGTTTCTGCGAAAACGCGGGAAAAAGTGGAAGCGGCGATGGCGGAGCTG
AATTACATTCCCAACCGCGTGGCACAACAACTGGCGGGCAAACAGTCGTTGCTGATTGGCGTTGCCACCT
CCAGTCTGGCCCTGCACGCGCCGTCGCAAATTGTCGCGGCGATTAAATCTCGCGCCGATCAACTGGGTGC
CAGCGTGGTGGTGTCGATGGTAGAACGAAGCGGCGTCGAAGCCTGTAAAGCGGCGGTGCACAATCTTCTC
GCGCAACGCGTCAGTGGGCTGATCATTAACTATCCGCTGGATGACCAGGATGCCATTGCTGTGGAAGCTG
CCTGCACTAATGTTCCGGCGTTATTTCTTGATGTCTCTGACCAGACACCCATCAACAGTATTATTTTCTC
CCATGAAGACGGTACGCGACTGGGCGTGGAGCATCTGGTCGCATTGGGTCACCAGCAAATCGCGCTGTTA
GCGGGCCCATTAAGTTCTGTCTCGGCGCGTCTGCGTCTGGCTGGCTGGCATAAATATCTCACTCGCAATC
AAATTCAGCCGATAGCGGAACGGGAAGGCGACTGGAGTGCCATGTCCGGTTTTCAACAAACCATGCAAAT
GCTGAATGAGGGCATCGTTCCCACTGCGATGCTGGTTGCCAACGATCAGATGGCGCTGGGCGCAATGCGC
GCCATTACCGAGTCCGGGCTGCGCGTTGGTGCGGATATCTCGGTAGTGGGATACGACGATACCGAAGACA
GCTCATGTTATATCCCGCCGTTAACCACCATCAAACAGGATTTTCGCCTGCTGGGGCAAACCAGCGTGGA
CCGCTTGCTGCAACTCTCTCAGGGCCAGGCGGTGAAGGGCAATCAGCTGTTGCCCGTCTCACTGGTGAAA
AGAAAAACCACCCTGGCGCCCAATACGCAAACCGCCTCTCCCCGCGCGTTGGCCGATTCATTAATGCAGC
TGGCACGACAGGTTTCCCGACTGGAAAGCGGGCAGTGAGCGCAACGCAATTAATGTAAGTTAGCTCACTC
ATTAGGCACAATTCTCATGTTTGACAGCTTATCATCGACTGCACGGTGCACCAATGCTTCTGGCGTCAGG
CAGCCATCGGAAGCTGTGGTATGGCTGTGCAGGTCGTAAATCACTGCATAATTCGTGTCGCTCAAGGCGC
ACTCCCGTTCTGGATAATGTTTTTTGCGCCGACATCATAACGGTTCTGGCAAATATTCTGAAATGAGCTG
