>Addgene plasmid #104213 | pHH0103 WWP2 WW domain #2 | depositor partial sequence | sequence record 197365 | WW domain with linker
GGCCCAGCCGGCCGAAAATCTGTACTTCCAAGGTCGTCGTGCCTCTGTGGAGCTCTGGGAACGTCCGCTG
CCGCCGGGTTGGGAAAAACGCACCGATCCGCGTGGTCGCTTCTACTATGTCGATCATAACACCCGCACCA
CCACCTGGCAGCGTCCGACGGCGGAATATGTGTAGGCGGCCGC
